>Addgene plasmid #62428 | MXS_rtTA3 | depositor full sequence | sequence record 102489 | Full Sequence
CATGACGCGTAACTCGAGGCAGGTCGAATTCACCATGTCTAGACTGGACAAGAGCAAAGTCATAAACGGA
GCTCTGGAATTACTCAATGGTGTCGGTATCGAAGGCCTGACGACAAGGAAACTCGCTCAAAAGCTGGGAG
TTGAGCAGCCTACCCTGTACTGGCACGTGAAGAACAAGCGGGCCCTGCTCGATGCCCTGCCAATCGAGAT
GCTGGACAGGCATCATACCCACTTCTGCCCCCTGGAAGGCGAGTCATGGCAAGACTTTCTGCGGAACAAC
GCCAAGTCATACCGCTGTGCTCTCCTCTCACATCGCGACGGGGCTAAAGTGCATCTCGGCACCCGCCCAA
CAGAGAAACAGTACGAAACCCTGGAAAATCAGCTCGCGTTCCTGTGTCAGCAAGGCTTCTCCCTGGAGAA
CGCACTGTACGCTCTGTCCGCCGTGGGCCACTTTACACTGGGCTGCGTATTGGAGGAACAGGAGCATCAA
GTAGCAAAAGAGGAAAGAGAGACACCTACCACCGATTCTATGCCCCCACTTCTGAGACAAGCAATTGAGC
TGTTCGACCGGCAGGGAGCCGAACCTGCCTTCCTTTTCGGCCTGGAACTAATCATATGTGGCCTGGAGAA
ACAGCTAAAGTGCGAAAGCGGCGGGCCGACCGACGCCCTTGACGATTTTGACTTAGACATGCTCCCAGCC
GATGCCCTTGACGACTTTGACCTTGATATGCTGCCTGCTGACGCTCTTGACGATTTTGACCTTGACATGC
TCCCCGGGTAACTAAGTAAGGATCTGTCGACAATTCGGGGAAATGTGCGCGGAACCCCTATTTGTTTATT
TTTCTAAATACATTCAAATATGTATCCGCTCATGAGACAATAACCCTGATAAATGCTTCAATAATATTGA
AAAAGGAAGAGTATGAGTATTCAACATTTCCGTGTCGCCCTTATTCCCTTTTTTGCGGCATTTTGCCTTC
CTGTTTTTGCTCACCCAGAAACGCTGGTGAAAGTAAAAGATGCTGAAGATCAGTTGGGTGCACGAGTGGG
TTACATCGAACTGGATCTCAACAGCGGTAAGATCCTTGAGAGTTTTCGCCCCGAAGAACGTTTTCCAATG
ATGAGCACTTTTAAAGTTCTGCTATGTGGCGCGGTATTATCCCGTATTGACGCCGGGCAAGAGCAACTCG
GTCGCCGCATACACTATTCTCAGAATGACTTGGTTGAGTACTCACCAGTCACAGAAAAGCATCTTACGGA
TGGCATGACAGTAAGAGAATTATGCAGTGCTGCCATAACCATGAGTGATAACACTGCGGCCAACTTACTT
CTGACAACGATCGGAGGACCGAAGGAGCTAACCGCTTTTTTGCACAACATGGGGGATCATGTAACTCGCC
TTGATCGTTGGGAACCGGAGCTGAATGAAGCCATACCAAACGACGAGCGTGACACCACGATGCCTGTAGC
AATGGCAACAACGTTGCGCAAACTATTAACTGGCGAACTACTTACTCTAGCTTCCCGGCAACAATTAATA
GACTGGATGGAGGCGGATAAAGTTGCAGGACCACTTCTGCGCTCGGCCCTTCCGGCTGGCTGGTTTATTG
CTGATAAATCTGGAGCCGGTGAGCGTGGGTCTCGCGGTATCATTGCAGCACTGGGGCCAGATGGTAAGCC
CTCCCGTATCGTAGTTATCTACACGACGGGGAGTCAGGCAACTATGGATGAACGAAATAGACAGATCGCT
GAGATAGGTGCCTCACTGATTAAGCATTGGTAACTGTCAGACCAAGTTTACTCATATATACTTTAGATTG
ATTTAAAACTTCATTTTTAATTTAAAAGGATCTAGGTGAAGATCCTTTTTGATAATCTCATGACCAAAAT
CCCTTAACGTGAGTTTTCGTTCCACTGAGCGTCAGACCCCGTAGAAAAGATCAAAGGATCTTCTTGAGAT
CCTTTTTTTCTGCGCGTAATCTGCTGCTTGCAAACAAAAAAACCACCGCTACCAGCGGTGGTTTGTTTGC
CGGATCAAGAGCTACCAACTCTTTTTCCGAAGGTAACTGGCTTCAGCAGAGCGCAGATACCAAATACTGT
TCTTCTAGTGTAGCCGTAGTTAGGCCACCACTTCAAGAACTCTGTAGCACCGCCTACATACCTCGCTCTG
CTAATCCTGTTACCAGTGGCTGCTGCCAGTGGCGATAAGTCGTGTCTTACCGGGTTGGACTCAAGACGAT
AGTTACCGGATAAGGCGCAGCGGTCGGGCTGAACGGGGGGTTCGTGCACACAGCCCAGCTTGGAGCGAAC
GACCTACACCGAACTGAGATACCTACAGCGTGAGCTATGAGAAAGCGCCACGCTTCCCGAAGGGAGAAAG
GCGGACAGGTATCCGGTAAGCGGCAGGGTCGGAACAGGAGAGCGCACGAGGGAGCTTCCAGGGGGAAACG
CCTGGTATCTTTATAGTCCTGTCGGGTTTCGCCACCTCTGACTTGAGCGTCGATTTTTGTGATGCTCGTC
AGGGGGGCGGAGCCTATGGAAAAACGCCAGCAACGCGGCCTTTTTACGGTTCCTGGCCTTTTGCTGGCCT
TTTGCTCACATGTTCTTTCCTGCGTTATCCCCTGATTCTGTGGATAACCGTATTACCGCCTTTGAGTGAG
CTGATACCGCTCGCCGCAGCCGAACGACCGAGCGCAGCGAGTCAGTGAGC
Features (pLannotate 1.2.2; 5 found; start..end, strand, type, name):
     35..732     +  CDS            rtTA3 (fragment): reverse tetracycline transactivator 3 activates expression from Tet-responsive promoters in the presence of doxycycline
    662..772     +  CDS            VP48: 3 tandem repeats of the minimal activation domain of herpes simplex virus VP16 (Cheng et al., 2013)
    818..922     +  promoter       AmpR promoter: bla
    923..1783    +  CDS            AmpR: β-lactamase; bla; confers resistance to ampicillin, carbenicillin, and related antibiotics
   1954..2542    +  rep_origin     ori: high-copy-number ColE1/pMB1/pBR322/pUC origin of replication
