[The description below was written by a language model from this plasmid's Addgene catalogue record and pLannotate feature annotations shown in this document.]
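Description:
MXS_rtTA3 is a small synthetic-biology building-block plasmid from the MXS-chaining cloning platform, a modular system designed for assembling expression constructs for imaging and flow cytometry work in mammalian cells. It consists of the minimal MXS_chaining vector backbone (about 1.9 kb) carrying a single part, giving a total of roughly 2.7 kb. The backbone is purely bacterial in function: a high-copy ColE1/pUC-type origin of replication and a β-lactamase gene driven by its own bla promoter, conferring ampicillin resistance for selection in E. coli.

The payload is a synthetic coding sequence of about 795 bp for the reverse tetracycline transactivator rtTA3, inserted between MluI and SalI sites that both remain intact. The feature annotation identifies the rtTA3 open reading frame along with an overlapping C-terminal region of three tandem minimal VP16 activation-domain repeats, which is the transcriptional activation module of the protein. rtTA3 binds Tet-responsive promoters and switches on their transcription only when doxycycline is present, forming the regulator half of a Tet-On inducible system.

No mammalian promoter, polyadenylation signal or eukaryotic selection marker is annotated around the insert, so the plasmid is not an expression vector in its own right. It serves as a storage and donor vector from which the rtTA3 coding part can be joined with other MXS parts, such as promoters and terminators, to build complete doxycycline-inducible cassettes. The record does not spell out the details of the chaining scheme beyond the retained flanking restriction sites.
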