Addgene plasmid #62428: MXS_rtTA3
Purpose: MXS_chaining vector with rtTA3
Depositing lab: Pierre Neveu. Depositing organization: European Molecular Biology Laboratory (EMBL), Heidelberg. Publication: MXS-Chaining: A Highly Efficient Cloning Platform for Imaging and Flow Cytometry Approaches in Mammalian Systems. Sladitschek HL, Neveu PA. PLoS One. 2015 Apr 24;10(4):e0124958. doi: 10.1371/journal.pone.0124958. eCollection 2015. PONE-D-15-01385 PubMed 25909630.
Backbone
  Vector backbone: MXS_chaining vector
  Backbone manufacturer: Neveu lab, Addgene plasmid #62394
  Backbone size w/o insert (bp): 1945
  Vector type: Synthetic Biology
Growth in bacteria
  Bacterial resistance: Ampicillin, 100 μg/mL
  Growth temperature: 37°C
  Growth strain: Mach1
  Copy number: High Copy
Gene/Insert
  Gene/Insert name: Reverse tetracycline transactivator
  Species: Synthetic
  Insert size (bp): 795
  Cloning method: Restriction Enzyme; 5′ cloning site MluI (not destroyed); 3′ cloning site SalI (not destroyed)
  Sequencing primers: 5′ TTACCGCCTTTGAGTGAG; 3′ TTGTCTCATGAGCGGATAC
Terms and licenses: Academic/Nonprofit Terms; Industry Terms: Not Available to Industry
How to cite: MXS_rtTA3 was a gift from Pierre Neveu (Addgene plasmid # 62428 ; http://n2t.net/addgene:62428 ; RRID:Addgene_62428)
