>Addgene plasmid #62428 | MXS_rtTA3 | addgene partial sequence | sequence record 104722 | pBR322ori-F 5'-GGGAAACGCCTGGTATCTTT-3'
GTGATGCTCGTCAGGGGGGCGGAGCCTATGGAAAAACGCCAGCAACGCGGCCTTTTTACGGTTCCTGGCC
TTTTGCTGGCCTTTTGCTCACATGTTCTTTCCTGCGTTATCCCCTGATTCTGTGGATAACCGTATTACCG
CCTTTGAGTGAGCTGATACCGCTCGCCGCAGCCGAACGACCGAGCGCAGCGAGTCAGTGAGCCATGACGC
GTAACTCGAGGCAGGTCGAATTCACCATGTCTAGACTGGACAAGAGCAAAGTCATAAACGGAGCTCTGGA
ATTACTCAATGGTGTCGGTATCGAAGGCCTGACGACAAGGAAACTCGCTCAAAAGCTGGGAGTTGAGCAG
CCTACCCTGTACTGGCACGTGAAGAACAAGCGGGCCCTGCTCGATGCCCTGCCAATCGAGATGCTGGACA
GGCATCATACCCACTTCTGCCCCCTGGAAGGCGAGTCATGGCAAGACTTTCTGCGGAACAACGCCAAGTC
ATACCGCTGTGCTCTCCTCTCACATCGCGACGGGGCTAAAGTGCATCTCGGCACCCGCCCAACAGAGAAA
CAGTACGAAACCCTGGAAAATCAGCTCGCGTTCCTGTGTCAGCAAGGCTTCTCCCTGGAGAACGCACTGT
ACGCTCTGTCCGCCGT
