>Addgene plasmid #62428 | MXS_rtTA3 | addgene partial sequence | sequence record 104724 | AmpSeq-F 5'-ctcatgagcggatacatatttgaa-3'
GAATTGTCGACAGATCCTTACTTAGTTACCCGGGGAGCATGTCAAGGTCAAAATCGTCAAGAGCGTCAGC
AGGCAGCATATCAAGGTCAAAGTCGTCAAGGGCATCGGCTGGGAGCATGTCTAAGTCAAAATCGTCAAGG
GCGTCGGTCGGCCCGCCGCTTTCGCACTTTAGCTGTTTCTCCAGGCCACATATGATTAGTTCCAGGCCGA
AAAGGAAGGCAGGTTCGGCTCCCTGCCGGTCGAACAGCTCAATTGCTTGTCTCAGAAGTGGGGGCATAGA
ATCGGTGGTAGGTGTCTCTCTTTCCTCTTTTGCTACTTGATGCTCCTGTTCCTCCAATACGCAGCCCAGT
GTAAAGTGGCCCACGGCGGACAGAGCGTACAGTGCGTTCTCCAGGGAGAAGCCTTGCTGACACAGGAACG
CGAGCTGATTTTCCAGGGTTTCGTACTGTTTCTCTGTTGGGCGGGTGCCGAGATGCACTTTAGCCCCGTC
GCGATGTGAGAGGAGAGCACAGCGGTATGACTTGGCGTTGTTCCGCAGAAAGTCTTGCCATGACTCGCCT
TCCAGGGGGCAGAAGTGGGTATGATGCCTGTCCAGCATCTCGATTGGCAGGGCATCGAGCAGGGCCCGCT
TGTTCTTCACGTGCCAGTACAGGGTAGGCTGCTCAACTCCCAGCTTTTGAGCGAGTTTCCTTGTCGTCA
